>Addgene plasmid #26603 | pcDNA3-Flag mTOR wt | addgene partial sequence | sequence record 80748 | hmTOR-F2 5'-GCCATCCAGATTGATACCTG-3'
ATTGATACGCCCAGACCCTTGGTGGGACGTCTCATTCACCAGCTTCTCACAGACATTGGTCGGTACCACC
CCCAGGCCCTCATCTACCCACTGACAGTGGCTTCTAAGTCTACCACGACAGCCCGGCACAATGCAGCCAA
CAAGATTCTGAAGAACATGTGTGAGCACAGCAACACCCTGGTCCAGCAGGCCATGATGGTGAGCGAGGAG
CTGATCCGAGTG
[294 nt withheld, positions 223-516]
CTCACATCCTTAGAGCTGCAATATGTTTCCCCAAAACTTCTGATGTGCCGGGACCTTGAATTGGCTGTGC
CAGGAACATATGACCCCAACCAGCCAATCATTCGCATTCAGTCCATAGCACCGTCTTTGCAAGTCATCAC
ATCCAAGCAGAGGCCCCGGAAATTGACACTTATGGGCAGCAACGGACATGAGTTTGTTTTCCTTCTAAAA
GGCCATGAAGATCTGCGCCAGGATGAGCGTGTGATGCAGCTCTTCGGCCTGGTTAACACCCTTCTGGCCA
ATGACCCAACATCTCTTCGGAAAAACCTCAGCATCCAGAGATACGCTGTCATCCCTTTATCGACCAACTC
GGGCCTCATTGGCTGGG
