[The description below was written by a language model from this plasmid's Addgene catalogue record.]
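Description:
pcDNA3-Flag mTOR wt is a mammalian expression plasmid built on the commercial pcDNA3 backbone (about 5.4 kb without insert) and carrying the wild-type human MTOR coding sequence (also known as FRAP, FRAP1 or RAFT1) as an insert of roughly 7.65 kb. The insert sits between two NotI sites, both of which were preserved, so it can be released as a single fragment. Because the same enzyme flanks both ends, orientation was not forced by the cloning itself. A Flag epitope is fused to the N-terminus of mTOR, allowing the exogenous protein to be detected or immunoprecipitated with anti-Flag antibodies and distinguished from endogenous mTOR.

No feature table accompanies the record, so regulatory elements are not listed explicitly. The listed sequencing primers (CMV forward and BGH reverse) fit the standard pcDNA3 layout, in which the CMV immediate-early promoter drives the insert and a bovine growth hormone polyadenylation signal terminates the transcript. The plasmid is propagated in E. coli under ampicillin selection and is recorded as low copy. In mammalian cells a neomycin resistance marker allows G418 selection of stable transfectants.

The stated purpose is mammalian expression of Flag-tagged human mTOR. The associated work concerns the FKBP12-rapamycin-binding domain of this kinase and its role in kinase activity and G1 progression. This wild-type construct therefore suits transient or stable overexpression, immune-complex kinase assays on the tagged protein, and use as the reference against which mutant versions of mTOR are compared. The record notes that the wild-type mTOR insert originated from a plasmid made in another laboratory.
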