Addgene plasmid #26603: pcDNA3-Flag mTOR wt
Purpose: Mammalian expression of human flag-tagged mTor
Depositing lab: Jie Chen. Depositing organization: University of Illinois at Urbana-Champaign. Publication: The FKBP12-rapamycin-binding domain is required for FKBP12-rapamycin-associated protein kinase activity and G1 progression. Vilella-Bach M, Nuzzi P, Fang Y, Chen J. J Biol Chem. 1999 Feb 12. 274(7):4266-72. 10.1074/jbc.274.7.4266 PubMed 9933627.
Backbone
  Vector backbone: pcDNA3
  Backbone manufacturer: Invitrogen
  Backbone size w/o insert (bp): 5400
  Vector type: Mammalian Expression
  Selectable markers: Neomycin (select with G418)
Growth in bacteria
  Bacterial resistance: Ampicillin, 100 μg/mL
  Growth temperature: 37°C
  Growth strain: DH5alpha
  Copy number: Low Copy
Gene/Insert
  Gene/Insert name: mTOR
  Species: H. sapiens (human)
  Insert size (bp): 7650
  GenBank ID: NM_004958
  Entrez Gene: MTOR (a.k.a. FRAP, FRAP1, FRAP2, RAFT1, RAPT1, SKS)
  Tag / fusion protein: Flag (N terminal on insert)
  Cloning method: Restriction Enzyme; 5′ cloning site NotI (not destroyed); 3′ cloning site NotI (not destroyed)
  Sequencing primers: 5′ CMV-F; 3′ BGH-rev
Resource information
  A portion of this plasmid was derived from a plasmid made by: WT mTOR insert is from Stuart Schreiber's lab. Brown et al, Nature 369:756 (1994).
Terms and licenses: Academic/Nonprofit Terms; Industry Terms: Not Available to Industry
How to cite: pcDNA3-Flag mTOR wt was a gift from Jie Chen (Addgene plasmid # 26603 ; http://n2t.net/addgene:26603 ; RRID:Addgene_26603)
